Addgene plasmid #180453: pTCF79 H-2D(b) (CD8 mut)
Purpose: E. coli expression of soluble MHC protein
Depositing lab: John Altman. Depositing organization: Emory University.
Backbone
  Vector backbone: pET24a+
  Backbone manufacturer: Novagen
  Vector type: Bacterial Expression
Growth in bacteria
  Bacterial resistance: Kanamycin, 50 μg/mL
  Growth temperature: 37°C
  Growth strain: DH5alpha
  Copy number: Low Copy
Gene/Insert
  Gene/Insert name: H-2D(b) (CD8 mut)
  Species: M. musculus (mouse)
  Mutation: D227K, replacement of transmembrane domain with enzymatic biotinylation site
  GenBank ID: NP_034510.3
  Tag / fusion protein: BSP41 (C terminal on insert)
  Cloning method: Restriction Enzyme; 5′ cloning site Unknown (unknown if destroyed)
Terms and licenses: Academic/Nonprofit Terms; Industry Terms: Not Available to Industry
Depositor comments: Mutation prevents binding of CD8 (Potter et al. (1989) Nature doi.org/10.1038/337073a0) For detailed protocols of expression, purification and use to visualize antigen-specific T cells, please refer to Altman and Davis (2016) Curr. Protoc. Immunol. doi.org/10.1002/cpim.14. We recommend the E. coli BL21(DE3) strain for expression.
How to cite: pTCF79 H-2D(b) (CD8 mut) was a gift from John Altman (Addgene plasmid # 180453 ; http://n2t.net/addgene:180453 ; RRID:Addgene_180453)
