[The description below was written by a language model from this plasmid's Addgene catalogue record and pLannotate feature annotations shown in this document.]
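Description:
pTCF79 H-2D(b) (CD8 mut) is a bacterial expression plasmid built on the Novagen pET24a+ backbone for producing a soluble form of the mouse MHC class I heavy chain H-2D(b) in E. coli. The 6.1 kb plasmid is selected with kanamycin through the aph(3')-Ia KanR gene and replicates from a pBR322-type ColE1 origin accompanied by the bom region and the rop gene, consistent with its low-copy designation. An f1 origin is also present. The short TcR, CAP-site and AmpR promoter fragments in the annotation appear to be backbone remnants rather than functional elements.

Expression uses the standard pET arrangement: a T7 promoter followed by a lac operator and the T7 gene 10 ribosome binding site, with the plasmid-borne lacI gene supplying repressor so that transcription is held off until induced with IPTG in a host providing T7 RNA polymerase. The depositor recommends BL21(DE3) for expression. The annotated H2-D1 coding fragment corresponds to the extracellular portion of the heavy chain, because the transmembrane domain has been replaced by a C-terminal BSP41 enzymatic biotinylation peptide. That tag is not itself annotated, but probably lies in the gap downstream of the H2-D1 fragment. A His-tag fragment from the vector sits further downstream before the T7 terminator, and the record does not indicate whether it is translated as part of the product. The D227K substitution abolishes CD8 binding to the MHC molecule. The protein is intended for site-specific biotinylation and assembly into peptide–MHC reagents that visualize antigen-specific T cells, with staining independent of CD8 engagement.
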