Features (pLannotate 1.2.2; 19 found; start..end, strand, type, name):
    628..705     -  promoter       lacI promoter: lacI
    713..992     -  CDS            TcR (fragment): tetracycline efflux protein; tet; confers resistance to tetracycline
   1014..1032    +  promoter       T7 promoter: promoter for bacteriophage T7 RNA polymerase
   1033..1057    +  protein_bind   lac operator: The lac repressor binds to the lac operator to inhibit transcription in E. coli. This inhibition can be relieved by adding lactose or isopropyl-β-D-thiogalactopyranoside (IPTG). lac repressor encoded by lacI
   1072..1094    +  RBS            RBS: efficient ribosome binding site from bacteriophage T7 gene 10 (Olins and Rangwala, 1989)
   1105..1941    +  CDS            H2-D1 (fragment): HA11_MOUSE - Experimental evidence at protein level: Swiss-Prot protein existence level 1. Involved in the presentation of foreign antigens to the immune system. From Mus musculus (Mouse).
   2017..2034    +  CDS            9xHis (fragment): 9xHis affinity tag
   2044..2093    +  CDS            SET1 (fragment): solubility-enhancement tag derived from T7 phage gene 10B
   2101..2148    +  terminator     T7 terminator: transcription terminator for bacteriophage T7 RNA polymerase
   2185..2613    +  rep_origin     f1 ori (sequence partly withheld): f1 bacteriophage origin of replication; arrow indicates direction of (+) strand synthesis
   2666..2723    +  promoter       AmpR promoter (fragment): bla
   2732..3547    -  CDS            KanR: aminoglycoside phosphotransferase; aph(3')-Ia; confers resistance to kanamycin in bacteria or G418 (Geneticin®) in eukaryotes
   3669..4257    +  rep_origin     ori: high-copy-number ColE1/pMB1/pBR322/pUC origin of replication
   4443..4582    -  misc_feature   bom: basis of mobility region from pBR322
   4684..4875    -  CDS            rop: Rop protein, which maintains plasmids at low copy number; rop
   4892..5272    +  CDS            YPB1_ECOLX: Protein predicted: Swiss-Prot protein existence level 4. From Escherichia coli.
   5344..5635    -  CDS            TcR (fragment): tetracycline efflux protein; tet; confers resistance to tetracycline
   5650..5671    -  protein_bind   CAP binding site: CAP binding activates transcription in the presence of cAMP. E. coli catabolite activator protein
   5684..627     -  CDS            lacI (across the origin): lac repressor; lacI; The lac repressor binds to the lac operator to inhibit transcription in E. coli. This inhibition can be relieved by adding lactose or isopropyl-β-D-thiogalactopyranoside (IPTG).
>Addgene plasmid #180453 | pTCF79 H-2D(b) (CD8 mut) | addgene full sequence | sequence record 409097 | Addgene NGS Result
TTGATTGCGAGTGAGATATTTATGCCAGCCAGCCAGACGCAGACGCGCCGAGACAGAACTTAATGGGCCC
GCTAACAGCGCGATTTGCTGGTGACCCAATGCGACCAGATGCTCCACGCCCAGTCGCGTACCGTCTTCAT
GGGAGAAAATAATACTGTTGATGGGTGTCTGGTCAGAGACATCAAGAAATAACGCCGGAACATTAGTGCA
GGCAGCTTCCACAGCAATGGCATCCTGGTCATCCAGCGGATAGTTAATGATCAGCCCACTGACGCGTTGC
GCGAGAAGATTGTGCACCGCCGCTTTACAGGCTTCGACGCCGCTTCGTTCTACCATCGACACCACCACGC
TGGCACCCAGTTGATCGGCGCGAGATTTAATCGCCGCGACAATTTGCGACGGCGCGTGCAGGGCCAGACT
GGAGGTGGCAACGCCAATCAGCAACGACTGTTTGCCCGCCAGTTGTTGTGCCACGCGGTTGGGAATGTAA
TTCAGCTCCGCCATCGCCGCTTCCACTTTTTCCCGCGTTTTCGCAGAAACGTGGCTGGCCTGGTTCACCA
CGCGGGAAACGGTCTGATAAGAGACACCGGCATACTCTGCGACATCGTATAACGTTACTGGTTTCACATT
CACCACCCTGAATTGACTCTCTTCCGGGCGCTATCATGCCATACCGCGAAAGGTTTTGCGCCATTCGATG
GTGTCCGGGATCTCGACGCTCTCCCTTATGCGACTCCTGCATTAGGAAGCAGCCCAGTAGTAGGTTGAGG
CCGTTGAGCACCGCCGCCGCAAGGAATGGTGCATGCAAGGAGATGGCGCCCAACAGTCCCCCGGCCACGG
GGCCTGCCACCATACCCACGCCGAAACAAGCGCTCATGAGCCCGAAGTGGCGAGCCCGATCTTCCCCATC
GGTGATGTCGGCGATATAGGCGCCAGCAACCGCACCTGTGGCGCCGGTGATGCCGGCCACGATGCGTCCG
GCGTAGAGGATCGAGATCTCGATCCCGCGAAATTAATACGACTCACTATAGGGGAATTGTGAGCGGATAA
CAATTCCCCTCTAGAAATAATTTTGTTTAACTTTAAGAAGGAGATATACATATGGGCCCACACTCGATGC
GGTATTTCGAGACCGCCGTGTCCCGGCCCGGCCTCGAGGAGCCCCGGTACATCTCTGTCGGCTATGTGGA
CAACAAGGAGTTCGTGCGCTTCGACAGCGACGCGGAGAATCCGAGATATGAGCCGCGGGCGCCGTGGATG
GAGCAGGAGGGGCCGGAGTATTGGGAGCGGGAAACACAGAAAGCCAAGGGCCAAGAGCAGTGGTTCCGAG
TGAGCCTGAGGAACCTGCTCGGCTACTACAACCAGAGCGCGGGCGGCTCTCACACACTCCAGCAGATGTC
TGGCTGTGACTTGGGGTCGGACTGGCGCCTCCTCCGCGGGTACCTGCAGTTCGCCTATGAAGGCCGCGAT
TACATCGCCCTGAACGAAGACCTGAAAACGTGGACGGCGGCGGACATGGCGGCGCAGATCACCCGACGCA
AGTGGGAGCAGAGTGGTGCTGCAGAGCATTACAAGGCCTACCTGGAGGGCGAGTGCGTGGAGTGGCTCCA
CAGATACCTGAAGAACGGGAACGCGACGCTGCTGCGCACAGATTCCCCAAAGGCACATGTGACCCATCAC
CCCAGATCTAAAGGTGAAGTCACCCTGAGGTGCTGGGCCCTGGGCTTCTACCCTGCTGACATCACCCTGA
CCTGGCAGTTGAATGGGGAGGAGCTGACCCAGAAAATGGAGCTTGTGGAGACCAGGCCTGCAGGGGATGG
AACCTTCCAGAAGTGGGCATCTGTGGTGGTGCCTCTTGGGAAGGAGCAGAATTACACATGCCGTGTGTAC
CATGAGGGGCTGCCTGAGCCCCTCACCCTGAGATGGGAGCCTCCTCCGTCCGGATCCCTGCATCATATTC
TGGATGCACAGAAAATGGTGTGGAATCATCGTTAAAAGCTTGCGGCCGCACTCGAGCACCACCACCACCA
CCACTGAGATCCGGCTGCTAACAAAGCCCGAAAGGAAGCTGAGTTGGCTGCTGCCACCGCTGAGCAATAA
CTAGCATAACCCCTTGGGGCCTCTAAACGGGTCTTGAGGGGTTTTTTGCTGAAAGGAGGAACTATATCCG
GATTGGCGAATGGG
[124 nt withheld, positions 2185-2308]
C
[91 nt withheld, positions 2310-2400]
A
[49 nt withheld, positions 2402-2450]
CCTTTGACGTTGGAGTCCACGTTCTTT
[37 nt withheld, positions 2478-2514]
ACCCTATCTCGGTCTATTCTTTTGATTTATAAGGGATTTTGCCGATTTCGGCCTATTGGTTAAAAAATGA
GCTGATTTAACAAAAATTTAACGCGAATTTTAACAAAATATTAACGCTTACAATTTAGGTGGCACTTTTC
GGGGAAATGTGCGCGGAACCCCTATTTGTTTATTTTTCTAAATACATTCAAATATGTATCCGCTCATGAA
TTAATTCTTAGAAAAACTCATCGAGCATCAAATGAAACTGCAATTTATTCATATCAGGATTATCAATACC
ATATTTTTGAAAAAGCCGTTTCTGTAATGAAGGAGAAAACTCACCGAGGCAGTTCCATAGGATGGCAAGA
TCCTGGTATCGGTCTGCGATTCCGACTCGTCCAACATCAATACAACCTATTAATTTCCCCTCGTCAAAAA
TAAGGTTATCAAGTGAGAAATCACCATGAGTGACGACTGAATCCGGTGAGAATGGCAAAAGTTTATGCAT
TTCTTTCCAGACTTGTTCAACAGGCCAGCCATTACGCTCGTCATCAAAATCACTCGCATCAACCAAACCG
TTATTCATTCGTGATTGCGCCTGAGCGAGACGAAATACGCGATCGCTGTTAAAAGGACAATTACAAACAG
GAATCGAATGCAACCGGCGCAGGAACACTGCCAGCGCATCAACAATATTTTCACCTGAATCAGGATATTC
TTCTAATACCTGGAATGCTGTTTTCCCGGGGATCGCAGTGGTGAGTAACCATGCATCATCAGGAGTACGG
ATAAAATGCTTGATGGTCGGAAGAGGCATAAATTCCGTCAGCCAGTTTAGTCTGACCATCTCATCTGTAA
CATCATTGGCAACGCTACCTTTGCCATGTTTCAGAAACAACTCTGGCGCATCGGGCTTCCCATACAATCG
ATAGATTGTCGCACCTGATTGCCCGACATTATCGCGAGCCCATTTATACCCATATAAATCAGCATCCATG
TTGGAATTTAATCGCGGCCTAGAGCAAGACGTTTCCCGTTGAATATGGCTCATAACACCCCTTGTATTAC
TGTTTATGTAAGCAGACAGTTTTATTGTTCATGACCAAAATCCCTTAACGTGAGTTTTCGTTCCACTGAG
CGTCAGACCCCGTAGAAAAGATCAAAGGATCTTCTTGAGATCCTTTTTTTCTGCGCGTAATCTGCTGCTT
GCAAACAAAAAAACCACCGCTACCAGCGGTGGTTTGTTTGCCGGATCAAGAGCTACCAACTCTTTTTCCG
AAGGTAACTGGCTTCAGCAGAGCGCAGATACCAAATACTGTCCTTCTAGTGTAGCCGTAGTTAGGCCACC
ACTTCAAGAACTCTGTAGCACCGCCTACATACCTCGCTCTGCTAATCCTGTTACCAGTGGCTGCTGCCAG
TGGCGATAAGTCGTGTCTTACCGGGTTGGACTCAAGACGATAGTTACCGGATAAGGCGCAGCGGTCGGGC
TGAACGGGGGGTTCGTGCACACAGCCCAGCTTGGAGCGAACGACCTACACCGAACTGAGATACCTACAGC
GTGAGCTATGAGAAAGCGCCACGCTTCCCGAAGGGAGAAAGGCGGACAGGTATCCGGTAAGCGGCAGGGT
CGGAACAGGAGAGCGCACGAGGGAGCTTCCAGGGGGAAACGCCTGGTATCTTTATAGTCCTGTCGGGTTT
CGCCACCTCTGACTTGAGCGTCGATTTTTGTGATGCTCGTCAGGGGGGCGGAGCCTATGGAAAAACGCCA
GCAACGCGGCCTTTTTACGGTTCCTGGCCTTTTGCTGGCCTTTTGCTCACATGTTCTTTCCTGCGTTATC
CCCTGATTCTGTGGATAACCGTATTACCGCCTTTGAGTGAGCTGATACCGCTCGCCGCAGCCGAACGACC
GAGCGCAGCGAGTCAGTGAGCGAGGAAGCGGAAGAGCGCCTGATGCGGTATTTTCTCCTTACGCATCTGT
GCGGTATTTCACACCGCAATGGTGCACTCTCAGTACAATCTGCTCTGATGCCGCATAGTTAAGCCAGTAT
ACACTCCGCTATCGCTACGTGACTGGGTCATGGCTGCGCCCCGACACCCGCCAACACCCGCTGACGCGCC
CTGACGGGCTTGTCTGCTCCCGGCATCCGCTTACAGACAAGCTGTGACCGTCTCCGGGAGCTGCATGTGT
CAGAGGTTTTCACCGTCATCACCGAAACGCGCGAGGCAGCTGCGGTAAAGCTCATCAGCGTGGTCGTGAA
GCGATTCACAGATGTCTGCCTGTTCATCCGCGTCCAGCTCGTTGAGTTTCTCCAGAAGCGTTAATGTCTG
GCTTCTGATAAAGCGGGCCATGTTAAGGGCGGTTTTTTCCTGTTTGGTCACTGATGCCTCCGTGTAAGGG
GGATTTCTGTTCATGGGGGTAATGATACCGATGAAACGAGAGAGGATGCTCACGATACGGGTTACTGATG
ATGAACATGCCCGGTTACTGGAACGTTGTGAGGGTAAACAACTGGCGGTATGGATGCGGCGGGACCAGAG
AAAAATCACTCAGGGTCAATGCCAGCGCTTCGTTAATACAGATGTAGGTGTTCCACAGGGTAGCCAGCAG
CATCCTGCGATGCAGATCCGGAACATAATGGTGCAGGGCGCTGACTTCCGCGTTTCCAGACTTTACGAAA
CACGGAAACCGAAGACCATTCATGTTGTTGCTCAGGTCGCAGACGTTTTGCAGCAGCAGTCGCTTCACGT
TCGCTCGCGTATCGGTGATTCATTCTGCTAACCAGTAAGGCAACCCCGCCAGCCTAGCCGGGTCCTCAAC
GACAGGAGCACGATCATGCGCACCCGTGGGGCCGCCATGCCGGCGATAATGGCCTGCTTCTCGCCGAAAC
GTTTGGTGGCGGGACCAGTGACGAAGGCTTGAGCGAGGGCGTGCAAGATTCCGAATACCGCAAGCGACAG
GCCGATCATCGTCGCGCTCCAGCGAAAGCGGTCCTCGCCGAAAATGACCCAGAGCGCTGCCGGCACCTGT
CCTACGAGTTGCATGATAAAGAAGACAGTCATAAGTGCGGCGACGATAGTCATGCCCCGCGCCCACCGGA
AGGAGCTGACTGGGTTGAAGGCTCTCAAGGGCATCGGTCGAGATCCCGGTGCCTAATGAGTGAGCTAACT
TACATTAATTGCGTTGCGCTCACTGCCCGCTTTCCAGTCGGGAAACCTGTCGTGCCAGCTGCATTAATGA
ATCGGCCAACGCGCGGGGAGAGGCGGTTTGCGTATTGGGCGCCAGGGTGGTTTTTCTTTTCACCAGTGAG
ACGGGCAACAGCTGATTGCCCTTCACCGCCTGGCCCTGAGAGAGTTGCAGCAAGCGGTCCACGCTGGTTT
GCCCCAGCAGGCGAAAATCCTGTTTGATGGTGGTTAACGGCGGGATATAACATGAGCTGTCTTCGGTATC
GTCGTATCCCACTACCGAGATATCCGCACCAACGCGCAGCCCGGACTCGGTAATGGCGCGCATTGCGCCC
AGCGCCATCTGATCGTTGGCAACCAGCATCGCAGTGGGAACGATGCCCTCATTCAGCATTTGCATGGTTT
GTTGAAAACCGGACATGGCACTCCAGTCGCCTTCCCGTTCCGCTATCGGCTGAAT
